Addgene plasmid #51545: p2attNG-H11-long
Purpose: p2attNG landing pad plasmid with 5 and 3kb homology arms to the human H11 locus.
Depositing lab: Michele Calos. Depositing organization: Stanford University. Publication: DICE, an efficient system for iterative genomic editing in human pluripotent stem cells. Zhu F, Gamboa M, Farruggio AP, Hippenmeyer S, Tasic B, Schule B, Chen-Tsai Y, Calos MP. Nucleic Acids Res. 2013 Dec 4. 10.1093/nar/gkt1290 PubMed 24304893.
Backbone
  Vector backbone: p2attNG
  Vector type: Mammalian Expression ; Human Targeting
  Selectable markers: Neomycin (select with G418)
Growth in bacteria
  Bacterial resistance: Ampicillin and Kanamycin, 100 & 50 μg/mL
  Growth temperature: 30°C
  Growth strain: Stbl3
  Growth instructions: This plasmid may be difficult to grow and a strain such as MDS42 ΔrecA (Scarab Genomics C-0185) might increase yields.
  Copy number: Unknown
Gene/Insert
  Gene/Insert name: GFP4m
Terms and licenses: Academic/Nonprofit Terms; Industry Terms: Not Available to Industry
How to cite: p2attNG-H11-long was a gift from Michele Calos (Addgene plasmid # 51545 ; http://n2t.net/addgene:51545 ; RRID:Addgene_51545)
