[The description below was written by a language model from this plasmid's Addgene catalogue record and the feature table of its GenBank file.]
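Description:
p2attNG-H11-long is a human gene-targeting plasmid built on the p2attNG backbone and designed to install a "landing pad" at the H11 locus of the human genome by homologous recombination. The landing pad cassette is flanked by long homology arms, recorded as 5 kb and 3 kb, that match the H11 locus. The listed insert is GFP4m, a GFP variant serving as a fluorescent reporter, and the mammalian selectable marker is neomycin resistance, so correctly or stably modified cells can be enriched with G418 and followed by fluorescence. The backbone name suggests two att sites together with the neomycin and GFP markers, consistent with a landing pad meant to receive later integrase-mediated insertions, but the record does not identify the att sites, the integrases that act on them, or the promoters driving GFP4m and the neomycin resistance gene.

In bacteria the plasmid is maintained under combined ampicillin and kanamycin selection; the kanamycin resistance may reflect the neomycin marker, although this is not stated. The origin of replication and copy number are not recorded, and the record notes that the plasmid can be difficult to propagate and is kept in recombination-deficient strains, as is common for constructs carrying long genomic arms. The associated work describes an iterative genome-editing system for human pluripotent stem cells, in which a plasmid like this would establish the defined genomic docking site. The available sequence record covers only a 793 bp fragment with no annotated features, so it gives no independent confirmation of the construct's architecture.
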