LOCUS       Exported 793 bp ds-DNA linear SYN 31-MAY-2021
DEFINITION  p2attNG landing pad plasmid with 5 and 3kb homology arms to the
            human H11 locus..
ACCESSION   .
VERSION     .
KEYWORDS    p2attNG-H11-long
SOURCE      synthetic DNA construct
  ORGANISM  synthetic DNA construct
REFERENCE   1 (bases 1 to 793)
  AUTHORS   Zhu F, Gamboa M, Farruggio AP, Hippenmeyer S, Tasic B, Schule B,
            Chen-Tsai Y, Calos MP
  TITLE     DICE, an efficient system for iterative genomic editing in human
            pluripotent stem cells.
  JOURNAL   Nucleic Acids Res. 2013 Dec 4.
  PUBMED    24304893
REFERENCE   2 (bases 1 to 793)
  AUTHORS   .
  TITLE     Direct Submission
  JOURNAL   Exported May 31, 2021 from SnapGene Server 1.1.58
            http://www.snapgene.com
FEATURES             Location/Qualifiers
     source          1..793
                     /organism="synthetic DNA construct"
                     /mol_type="other DNA"
ORIGIN
        1 aattggagct ccaccgcggt taattaacca aatgattaat cctgatggct gaggagacta
       61 ttgagataaa tttgactttt ctggtagcca agttaaggga aatattagga gtatggagta
      121 attctggttt tgatgttatc tttgaaatgt cctttcgcag aaggaaggtc tgttgctcca
      181 agttatattt ctggccatgt tctttctctt gccagcctaa tcccaggctg ggaaatctgt
      241 gacgcagagg ctgcataggc atgtccccat tatcacacag ttgtaagcaa gggataatgt
      301 acttgggaca ctgcctattt gccccattct gtttttcctc cagcagctac agaacagaat
      361 actacagttg gcctatgcta ccaatgtggg gactctttgt tgagtatctt gacaagttaa
      421 tcctggctta gtattagaga acggcactta gagaatgtgc taatgccaat tgtttttctc
      481 tgcagctttc tccttccttt acccctacct cagtgattcg taagatgtac gagagcaaag
      541 agaaaagcaa ggaggagcca gcatctggaa aagcagctct tggtgacagt aaagaggata
      601 ctcagaaggc cagtgaaggt actgcagagc tgttaagggc actgctcaag aaagtatgtg
      661 atggagaaaa catgggcctg agcgctgacc agcctgatat tctatacaaa gccctgggca
      721 agaccactag cttctctgga ctatggttct gtgtcagtga gaaggttctg tgtgacagtg
      781 agaagaattg ggc
//
