>Addgene plasmid #51545 | p2attNG-H11-long | addgene partial sequence | sequence record 80661 | pCAG-F 5'-GCAACGTGCTGGTTATTGTG-3'
GGTGGTGCCCATCCTGGTCGAGCTGGACGGCGACGTAAACGGCCACAAGTTCAGCGTGTCCGGCGAGGGC
GAGGGCGATGCCACCTACGGCAAGCTGACCCTGAAGTTCATCTGCACCACCGGCAAGCTGCCCGTGCCCT
GGCCCACCCTCGTGACCACCCTGACCTACGGCGTGCAGTGCTTCAGCCGCTACCCCGACCACATGAAGCA
GCACGACTTCTTCAAGTCCGCCATGCCCGAAGGCTACGTCCAGGAGCGCACCATCTTCTTCAAGGACGAC
GGCAACTACAAGACCCGCGCCGAGGTGAAGTTCGAGGGCGACACCCTGGTGAACCGCATCGAGCTGAAGG
GCATCGACTTCAAGGAGGACGGCAACATCCTGGGGCACAAGCTGGAGTACAACTACAACAGCCACAACGT
CTATATCATGGCCGACAAGCAGAAGAACGGCATCAAGGCGAACTTCAAGATCCGCCACAACATCGAGGAC
GGCGGCGTGCAGCTCGCCGACCACTACCAGCAGAACACCCCCATCGGCGACGGCCCCGTGCTGCTGCCCG
ACAACCACTACCTGAGCACCCAGTCCGCCCTGAGCAAAGACCCCAACGAGAAGCGCGATCACATGGTCCT
GCTGGAGTTCGTGA
