>Addgene plasmid #51545 | p2attNG-H11-long | addgene partial sequence | sequence record 80700 | pBABE3 5'-ACCCTAACTGACACACATTCC-3'
TTTTCAATATTATTGAAGCATTTATCAGGGTTATTGTCTCATGAGCGGATACATATTTGAATGTATTTAG
AAAAATAAACAAATAGGGGTTCCGCGCACATTTCCCCGAAAAGTGCCACCTGAATAATCGCTAGCGAAGT
TCCTATACCTTTTGAAGAATAGGAACTTCGGAATAGGAACTTCGTCGACAAAGGATCCTTCTCGACTAGT
CGCGCTCGCGCGACTGACGGTCGTAAGCACCCGCGTACGTGTCCACCCCGGTCACAACCCCTTGTGTCAT
GTCGGCGACCCTACGCCCCCAACTGAGAGAACTCAAAGGTTACCCCAGTTGGGGCACTACTCCCGAAAAC
CGCTTCTGACCTGGGAAAACGTGAAGCCCCGGGGCATCCGCTGAGGGTTGCCGCCGGGGCTTCGGTGTGT
CCGTCAGTACTAGTCGAGAAAAGATCTGGATGCATGATCTCCTATTTAAATGTTTAAACCCATAGTTGAT
TTCTCCTAAATCAAGATAGAGTCCAATTAACTTTTTTTTTTTTTTAAGATGGAGTCTCACTCTGTCGCCG
GGCTGGACTGCAGTGGCGTGATCTCAGCTCACTGCAACCTCTGCCTCCCAGGTTCAGGCGATTCTTCTGT
CTCAGCCTCCCGAGTAGCTGGGACTACAAGTGTGGGCCACCATGCCCAGCTAGTTTTGTATTTTTAGTAG
AGATGGGATTTCACCATCTTGGCTAGGATGGTCTTGATCTCTTGACCTTGTGATTCGCCTGCCTCTGCCT
CCCAGAGTGCTGAGATTACAGGCGTGAGCCACAGTGC
