>Addgene plasmid #51545 | p2attNG-H11-long | addgene partial sequence | sequence record 80701 | EBV-rev 5'-GTGGTTTGTCCAAACTCATC-3'
AGTTCCTATTCTTCAAAAGGTATAGGAACTTCAAGCTTCTAACCCCGCATACCAAGAAACCCCCTACCCG
GCCCGCGAAGGCTAGGTAGGGGGCTTTTTGTGTTTCAGTGGGTATGGCCGTGATGACCTGTGTCTTCGTG
GTTTGTCTGGTCAACCACCGCGGTCTCAGTGGTGTACGGTACAAACCCATGAGAGCCCTGGTAGTCATCC
GCCTGTCCCGCGTCACCGATGCTACGACTTCACCGGAGCGTCAGCTGGAGTCTTGCCAGCAGCTCTGCGC
CCAGCGCGGCGGCCGCCTAGTAAGGGGCGCGCCCCTTTTTCCTTGAGCTTTAAAGACCCCAACAGGTCAG
TTTATACTGGACTGACCCTATAGATAGCATAGCCTTGTGGCTAATACCAGGATATCTATAGTGTAATTTC
CAAGATTAAACTGACCTAGTGAAAACAGTTTATTGAGGAATCATCTATTACATATGGTAGTTTCTCTCAA
ACAAATCATGTTTACTGGGGCATCCTGTTTCTCTAAGCTCAGAGTTCTGAGCTTAGACCCACTGAAGTCT
AAGAATTTCCCTTAAGACTCATGCATTAATTGACTCCTTGTGTTCTGTATCACATTCCTTAGCTCACAAT
TGTTTTATTATTCACCTTAACTATTAGTATATACATAGCACTTACGGATAAAGATTCTACAGAATACAGT
ACAGTTCTGAGTCCCCTTTCCTAACTGGAGGTTTTTCAGTCCTGCTATGAGGTGATACTTATTTCCCATG
CTACTCAAGTTAATTTACCAGAGTTCTAGATATTTGTC
