>Addgene plasmid #51545 | p2attNG-H11-long | addgene partial sequence | sequence record 80706 | M13pUC-rev 5'-AGCGGATAACAATTTCACACAGG-3'
CTCACTAAAGGGAACAAAAGCTGGGTACCGGGCCCCCCCTCGAGCCCCAGCTGGTTCTTTCCGCCTCAGA
AGCCATAGAGCCCACCGCATCCCCAGCATGCCTGCTATTGTCTTCCCAATCCTCCCCCTTGCTGTCCTGC
CCCACCCCACCCCCCAGAATAGAATGACACCTACTCAGACAATGCGATGCAATTTCCTCATTTTATTAGG
AAAGGACAGTGGGAGTGGCACCTTCCAGGGTCAAGGAAGGCACGGGGGAGGGGCAAACAACAGATGGCTG
GCAACTAGAAGGCACAGTCGAGGCTGATCAGCGAGCTCTAGGATCTGCATTCCACCACTGCTCCCATTCA
TCAGTTCCATAGGTTGGAATCTAAAATACACAAACAATTAGAATCAGTAGTTTAACACATTATACACTTA
AAAATTTTATATTTACCTTAGAGCTTTAAATCTCTGTAGGTAGTTTGTCCAATTATGTCACACCACAGAA
GTAAGGTTCCTTCACAAAGAGATCGCCTGACACGATTTCCTGCACAGGCTTGAGCCATATACTCATACAT
CGCATCTTGGCCACGTTTTCCACGGGTTTCAAAATTAATCTCAAGTTCTACGCTTAACGCTTTCGCCTGT
TCCCAGTTATTAATATATTCAACGCTAGAACTCCCCTCAGCGAAGGGAAGGCTGAGCACTACACGCGAAG
CACCATCACCGAACCTTTTGATAAACTCTTCCGTTCCGACTTGCTCCATCAACGGTTCAGTGAGACTTAA
ACCTAACTCTTTCTTAATAGTTTCGGCATTATCCACTTTT
